LOCUS       Exported 6927 bp ds-DNA circular SYN 12-MAY-2021
DEFINITION  Group II intron maturase from Eubacterium rectale (wild-type
            sequence). This is a highly processive reverse transcriptase that is
            called "MarathonRT" .
ACCESSION   .
VERSION     .
KEYWORDS    pET-6xHis-SUMO-MarathonRT
SOURCE      synthetic DNA construct
  ORGANISM  synthetic DNA construct
REFERENCE   1 (bases 1 to 6927)
  AUTHORS   Zhao C, Liu F, Pyle AM
  TITLE     An ultraprocessive, accurate reverse transcriptase encoded by a
            metazoan group II intron.
  JOURNAL   RNA. 2018 Feb;24(2):183-195. doi: 10.1261/rna.063479.117. Epub 2017
            Nov 6.
  PUBMED    29109157
REFERENCE   2 (bases 1 to 6927)
  AUTHORS   .
  TITLE     Direct Submission
  JOURNAL   Exported May 12, 2021 from SnapGene Server 1.1.58
            http://www.snapgene.com
FEATURES             Location/Qualifiers
     source          1..6927
                     /organism="synthetic DNA construct"
                     /mol_type="other DNA"
     primer_bind     107..126
                     /label=pBRrevBam
                     /note="pBR322 vectors, tet region, downstream of BamHI,
                     reverse primer"
     primer_bind     210..229
                     /label=T7
                     /note="T7 promoter, forward primer"
     promoter        210..228
                     /label=T7 promoter
                     /note="promoter for bacteriophage T7 RNA polymerase"
     protein_bind    229..253
                     /label=lac operator
                     /bound_moiety="lac repressor encoded by lacI"
                     /note="The lac repressor binds to the lac operator to
                     inhibit transcription in E. coli. This inhibition can be
                     relieved by adding lactose or
                     isopropyl-beta-D-thiogalactopyranoside (IPTG)."
     RBS             268..290
                     /note="efficient ribosome binding site from bacteriophage
                     T7 gene 10 (Olins and Rangwala, 1989)"
     CDS             310..327
                     /codon_start=1
                     /product="6xHis affinity tag"
                     /label=6xHis
                     /translation="HHHHHH"
     CDS             337..354
                     /codon_start=1
                     /product="thrombin recognition and cleavage site"
                     /label=thrombin site
                     /translation="LVPRGS"
     CDS             361..654
                     /codon_start=1
                     /gene="S. cerevisiae SMT3 (truncated)"
                     /product="cleavable ubiquitin-like protein tag"
                     /label=SUMO
                     /translation="MSDSEVNQEAKPEVKPEVKPETHINLKVSDGSSEIFFKIKKTTPL
                     RRLMEAFAKRQGKEMDSLRFLYDGIRIQADQTPEDLDMEDNDIIEAHREQIGG"
     CDS             2001..2018
                     /codon_start=1
                     /product="6xHis affinity tag"
                     /label=6xHis
                     /translation="HHHHHH"
     primer_bind     complement(2071..2089)
                     /label=T7 Term
                     /note="T7 terminator, reverse primer"
     terminator      2085..2132
                     /label=T7 terminator
                     /note="transcription terminator for bacteriophage T7 RNA
                     polymerase"
     rep_origin      2169..2624
                     /direction=RIGHT
                     /label=f1 ori
                     /note="f1 bacteriophage origin of replication; arrow
                     indicates direction of (+) strand synthesis"
     primer_bind     complement(2256..2275)
                     /label=F1ori-R
                     /note="F1 origin, reverse primer"
     primer_bind     2466..2487
                     /label=F1ori-F
                     /note="F1 origin, forward primer"
     CDS             complement(2716..3531)
                     /codon_start=1
                     /gene="aph(3')-Ia"
                     /product="aminoglycoside phosphotransferase"
                     /label=KanR
                     /note="confers resistance to kanamycin in bacteria or G418
                     (Geneticin(R)) in eukaryotes"
                     /translation="MSHIQRETSCSRPRLNSNMDADLYGYKWARDNVGQSGATIYRLYG
                     KPDAPELFLKHGKGSVANDVTDEMVRLNWLTEFMPLPTIKHFIRTPDDAWLLTTAIPGK
                     TAFQVLEEYPDSGENIVDALAVFLRRLHSIPVCNCPFNSDRVFRLAQAQSRMNNGLVDA
                     SDFDDERNGWPVEQVWKEMHKLLPFSPDSVVTHGDFSLDNLIFDEGKLIGCIDVGRVGI
                     ADRYQDLAILWNCLGEFSPSLQKRLFQKYGIDNPDMNKLQFHLMLDEFF"
     primer_bind     3439..3458
                     /label=Kan-R
                     /note="Kanamycin resistance gene, reverse primer"
     primer_bind     3523..3542
                     /label=pENTR-R
                     /note="pENTR vectors, reverse primer"
     rep_origin      3653..4241
                     /direction=RIGHT
                     /label=ori
                     /note="high-copy-number ColE1/pMB1/pBR322/pUC origin of
                     replication"
     primer_bind     4142..4161
                     /label=pBR322ori-F
                     /note="pBR322 origin, forward primer"
     primer_bind     4395..4412
                     /label=L4440
                     /note="L4440 vector, forward primer"
     misc_feature    4427..4566
                     /label=bom
                     /note="basis of mobility region from pBR322"
     primer_bind     complement(4492..4511)
                     /label=pRS-marker
                     /note="pRS vectors, use to sequence yeast selectable
                     marker"
     primer_bind     4652..4674
                     /label=pGEX 3'
                     /note="pGEX vectors, reverse primer"
     CDS             complement(4668..4859)
                     /codon_start=1
                     /gene="rop"
                     /product="Rop protein, which maintains plasmids at low copy
                     number"
                     /label=rop
                     /translation="MTKQEKTALNMARFIRSQTLTLLEKLNELDADEQADICESLHDHA
                     DELYRSCLARFGDDGENL"
     CDS             complement(5668..6750)
                     /codon_start=1
                     /gene="lacI"
                     /product="lac repressor"
                     /label=lacI
                     /note="The lac repressor binds to the lac operator to
                     inhibit transcription in E. coli. This inhibition can be
                     relieved by adding lactose or
                     isopropyl-beta-D-thiogalactopyranoside (IPTG)."
                     /translation="MKPVTLYDVAEYAGVSYQTVSRVVNQASHVSAKTREKVEAAMAEL
                     NYIPNRVAQQLAGKQSLLIGVATSSLALHAPSQIVAAIKSRADQLGASVVVSMVERSGV
                     EACKAAVHNLLAQRVSGLIINYPLDDQDAIAVEAACTNVPALFLDVSDQTPINSIIFSH
                     EDGTRLGVEHLVALGHQQIALLAGPLSSVSARLRLAGWHKYLTRNQIQPIAEREGDWSA
                     MSGFQQTMQMLNEGIVPTAMLVANDQMALGAMRAITESGLRVGADISVVGYDDTEDSSC
                     YIPPLTTIKQDFRLLGQTSVDRLLQLSQGQAVKGNQLLPVSLVKRKTTLAPNTQTASPR
                     ALADSLMQLARQVSRLESGQ"
     primer_bind     6712..6731
                     /label=LacI-R
                     /note="LacI, reverse primer"
     promoter        complement(6751..6828)
                     /gene="lacI"
                     /label=lacI promoter
ORIGIN
        1 gcaaggagat ggcgcccaac agtcccccgg ccacggggcc tgccaccata cccacgccga
       61 aacaagcgct catgagcccg aagtggcgag cccgatcttc cccatcggtg atgtcggcga
      121 tataggcgcc agcaaccgca cctgtggcgc cggtgatgcc ggccacgatg cgtccggcgt
      181 agaggatcga gatctcgatc ccgcgaaatt aatacgactc actatagggg aattgtgagc
      241 ggataacaat tcccctctag aaataatttt gtttaacttt aagaaggaga tatacatatg
      301 ggcagcagcc atcatcatca tcatcacggc agcggcctgg tgccgcgcgg cagcgctagc
      361 atgtcggact cagaagtcaa tcaagaagct aagccagagg tcaagccaga agtcaagcct
      421 gagactcaca tcaatttaaa ggtgtccgat ggatcttcag agatcttctt caagatcaaa
      481 aagaccactc ctttaagaag gctgatggaa gcgttcgcta aaagacaggg taaggaaatg
      541 gactccttaa gattcttgta cgacggtatt agaattcaag ctgatcagac ccctgaagat
      601 ttggacatgg aggataacga tattattgag gctcacagag aacagattgg tggtatggat
      661 accagcaatc tgatggaaca aattctgagc agcgataatc tgaatcgtgc atatctgcag
      721 gttgtgcgta ataaaggtgc cgaaggtgtt gatggtatga aatataccga actgaaagaa
      781 cacctggcca aaaatggtga aaccattaaa ggtcagctgc gtacccgtaa atacaaaccg
      841 cagcctgcac gtcgtgttga aattccgaaa ccggatggtg gtgttcgtaa tctgggtgtt
      901 ccgaccgtta ccgatcgttt tattcagcag gcaattgcac aggttctgac cccgatttat
      961 gaagaacagt ttcatgatca cagctatggc tttcgtccga atcgttgtgc acagcaggcc
     1021 attctgaccg cactgaatat tatgaatgat ggcaatgatt ggatcgtgga tatcgacctg
     1081 gaaaaattct ttgataccgt gaaccacgat aaactgatga ccctgattgg tcgtacaatc
     1141 aaagatggtg atgtgattag catcgtgcgt aaatatctgg ttagcggcat tatgatcgat
     1201 gatgaatatg aggatagcat tgttggtaca ccgcagggtg gtaatctgag tccgctgctg
     1261 gccaatatta tgctgaatga actggacaaa gagatggaaa aacgcggtct gaattttgtt
     1321 cgttatgccg atgattgcat tattatggtt ggtagcgaaa tgagcgcaaa tcgtgttatg
     1381 cgtaatatta gccgcttcat cgaagaaaaa ctgggcctga aagttaacat gaccaaaagc
     1441 aaagttgatc gtccgagtgg tctgaaatac ctgggttttg gtttctattt tgatccgcgt
     1501 gcacaccagt ttaaagcaaa accgcatgca aaaagcgtgg ccaaattcaa aaaacgcatg
     1561 aaagaactga cctgtcgtag ctggggtgtt agcaatagct ataaagtgga aaaactgaac
     1621 cagctgattc gcggttggat caactatttc aaaattggca gcatgaaaac cctgtgcaaa
     1681 gaactggata gccgtattcg ttatcgtctg cgtatgtgta tttggaaaca gtggaaaaca
     1741 ccgcagaatc aagaaaaaaa tctggtgaaa ctgggcattg atcgtaatac cgcacgtcgc
     1801 gttgcatata ccggtaaacg tattgcatat gtgtgcaata aaggcgcagt taatgttgcc
     1861 attagcaata aacgtctggc aagctttggt ctgattagta tgctggatta ctacatcgaa
     1921 aaatgcgtga cctgctaaag acaagcttag gtatttattc ggcgcaaagt gcgtcgggtg
     1981 atgctgccaa cttagtcgag caccaccacc accaccactg agatccggct gctaacaaag
     2041 cccgaaagga agctgagttg gctgctgcca ccgctgagca ataactagca taaccccttg
     2101 gggcctctaa acgggtcttg aggggttttt tgctgaaagg aggaactata tccggattgg
     2161 cgaatgggnn nnnnnnnnnn nnnnnnnnnn nnnnnnnnnn nnnnnnnnnn nnnnnnnnnn
     2221 nnnnnnnnnn nnnnnnnnnn nnnnnnnnnn nnnnnnnnnn nnnnnnnnnn nnnnnnnnnn
     2281 nnnnnnnnnn nncnnnnnnn nnnnnnnnnn nnnnnnnnnn nnnnnnnnnn nnnnnnnnnn
     2341 nnnnnnnnnn nnnnnnnnnn nnnnnnnnnn nnnnnnnnnn nnnnannnnn nnnnnnnnnn
     2401 nnnnnnnnnn nnnnnnnnnn nnnnnnnnnn nnnncctttg acgttggagt ccacgttctt
     2461 taatagtgga ctcttgttcc aaactggaac aacactcaac cctatctcgg tctattcttt
     2521 tgatttataa gggattttgc cgatttcggc ctattggtta aaaaatgagc tgatttaaca
     2581 aaaatttaac gcgaatttta acaaaatatt aacgcttaca atttaggtgg cacttttcgg
     2641 ggaaatgtgc gcggaacccc tatttgttta tttttctaaa tacattcaaa tatgtatccg
     2701 ctcatgaatt aattcttaga aaaactcatc gagcatcaaa tgaaactgca atttattcat
     2761 atcaggatta tcaataccat atttttgaaa aagccgtttc tgtaatgaag gagaaaactc
     2821 accgaggcag ttccatagga tggcaagatc ctggtatcgg tctgcgattc cgactcgtcc
     2881 aacatcaata caacctatta atttcccctc gtcaaaaata aggttatcaa gtgagaaatc
     2941 accatgagtg acgactgaat ccggtgagaa tggcaaaagt ttatgcattt ctttccagac
     3001 ttgttcaaca ggccagccat tacgctcgtc atcaaaatca ctcgcatcaa ccaaaccgtt
     3061 attcattcgt gattgcgcct gagcgagacg aaatacgcga tcgctgttaa aaggacaatt
     3121 acaaacagga atcgaatgca accggcgcag gaacactgcc agcgcatcaa caatattttc
     3181 acctgaatca ggatattctt ctaatacctg gaatgctgtt ttcccgggga tcgcagtggt
     3241 gagtaaccat gcatcatcag gagtacggat aaaatgcttg atggtcggaa gaggcataaa
     3301 ttccgtcagc cagtttagtc tgaccatctc atctgtaaca tcattggcaa cgctaccttt
     3361 gccatgtttc agaaacaact ctggcgcatc gggcttccca tacaatcgat agattgtcgc
     3421 acctgattgc ccgacattat cgcgagccca tttataccca tataaatcag catccatgtt
     3481 ggaatttaat cgcggcctag agcaagacgt ttcccgttga atatggctca taacacccct
     3541 tgtattactg tttatgtaag cagacagttt tattgttcat gaccaaaatc ccttaacgtg
     3601 agttttcgtt ccactgagcg tcagaccccg tagaaaagat caaaggatct tcttgagatc
     3661 ctttttttct gcgcgtaatc tgctgcttgc aaacaaaaaa accaccgcta ccagcggtgg
     3721 tttgtttgcc ggatcaagag ctaccaactc tttttccgaa ggtaactggc ttcagcagag
     3781 cgcagatacc aaatactgtc cttctagtgt agccgtagtt aggccaccac ttcaagaact
     3841 ctgtagcacc gcctacatac ctcgctctgc taatcctgtt accagtggct gctgccagtg
     3901 gcgataagtc gtgtcttacc gggttggact caagacgata gttaccggat aaggcgcagc
     3961 ggtcgggctg aacggggggt tcgtgcacac agcccagctt ggagcgaacg acctacaccg
     4021 aactgagata cctacagcgt gagctatgag aaagcgccac gcttcccgaa gggagaaagg
     4081 cggacaggta tccggtaagc ggcagggtcg gaacaggaga gcgcacgagg gagcttccag
     4141 ggggaaacgc ctggtatctt tatagtcctg tcgggtttcg ccacctctga cttgagcgtc
     4201 gatttttgtg atgctcgtca ggggggcgga gcctatggaa aaacgccagc aacgcggcct
     4261 ttttacggtt cctggccttt tgctggcctt ttgctcacat gttctttcct gcgttatccc
     4321 ctgattctgt ggataaccgt attaccgcct ttgagtgagc tgataccgct cgccgcagcc
     4381 gaacgaccga gcgcagcgag tcagtgagcg aggaagcgga agagcgcctg atgcggtatt
     4441 ttctccttac gcatctgtgc ggtatttcac accgcaatgg tgcactctca gtacaatctg
     4501 ctctgatgcc gcatagttaa gccagtatac actccgctat cgctacgtga ctgggtcatg
     4561 gctgcgcccc gacacccgcc aacacccgct gacgcgccct gacgggcttg tctgctcccg
     4621 gcatccgctt acagacaagc tgtgaccgtc tccgggagct gcatgtgtca gaggttttca
     4681 ccgtcatcac cgaaacgcgc gaggcagctg cggtaaagct catcagcgtg gtcgtgaagc
     4741 gattcacaga tgtctgcctg ttcatccgcg tccagctcgt tgagtttctc cagaagcgtt
     4801 aatgtctggc ttctgataaa gcgggccatg ttaagggcgg ttttttcctg tttggtcact
     4861 gatgcctccg tgtaaggggg atttctgttc atgggggtaa tgataccgat gaaacgagag
     4921 aggatgctca cgatacgggt tactgatgat gaacatgccc ggttactgga acgttgtgag
     4981 ggtaaacaac tggcggtatg gatgcggcgg gaccagagaa aaatcactca gggtcaatgc
     5041 cagcgcttcg ttaatacaga tgtaggtgtt ccacagggta gccagcagca tcctgcgatg
     5101 cagatccgga acataatggt gcagggcgct gacttccgcg tttccagact ttacgaaaca
     5161 cggaaaccga agaccattca tgttgttgct caggtcgcag acgttttgca gcagcagtcg
     5221 cttcacgttc gctcgcgtat cggtgattca ttctgctaac cagtaaggca accccgccag
     5281 cctagccggg tcctcaacga caggagcacg atcatgcgca cccgtggggc cgccatgccg
     5341 gcgataatgg cctgcttctc gccgaaacgt ttggtggcgg gaccagtgac gaaggcttga
     5401 gcgagggcgt gcaagattcc gaataccgca agcgacaggc cgatcatcgt cgcgctccag
     5461 cgaaagcggt cctcgccgaa aatgacccag agcgctgccg gcacctgtcc tacgagttgc
     5521 atgataaaga agacagtcat aagtgcggcg acgatagtca tgccccgcgc ccaccggaag
     5581 gagctgactg ggttgaaggc tctcaagggc atcggtcgag atcccggtgc ctaatgagtg
     5641 agctaactta cattaattgc gttgcgctca ctgcccgctt tccagtcggg aaacctgtcg
     5701 tgccagctgc attaatgaat cggccaacgc gcggggagag gcggtttgcg tattgggcgc
     5761 cagggtggtt tttcttttca ccagtgagac gggcaacagc tgattgccct tcaccgcctg
     5821 gccctgagag agttgcagca agcggtccac gctggtttgc cccagcaggc gaaaatcctg
     5881 tttgatggtg gttaacggcg ggatataaca tgagctgtct tcggtatcgt cgtatcccac
     5941 taccgagata tccgcaccaa cgcgcagccc ggactcggta atggcgcgca ttgcgcccag
     6001 cgccatctga tcgttggcaa ccagcatcgc agtgggaacg atgccctcat tcagcatttg
     6061 catggtttgt tgaaaaccgg acatggcact ccagtcgcct tcccgttccg ctatcggctg
     6121 aatttgattg cgagtgagat atttatgcca gccagccaga cgcagacgcg ccgagacaga
     6181 acttaatggg cccgctaaca gcgcgatttg ctggtgaccc aatgcgacca gatgctccac
     6241 gcccagtcgc gtaccgtctt catgggagaa aataatactg ttgatgggtg tctggtcaga
     6301 gacatcaaga aataacgccg gaacattagt gcaggcagct tccacagcaa tggcatcctg
     6361 gtcatccagc ggatagttaa tgatcagccc actgacgcgt tgcgcgagaa gattgtgcac
     6421 cgccgcttta caggcttcga cgccgcttcg ttctaccatc gacaccacca cgctggcacc
     6481 cagttgatcg gcgcgagatt taatcgccgc gacaatttgc gacggcgcgt gcagggccag
     6541 actggaggtg gcaacgccaa tcagcaacga ctgtttgccc gccagttgtt gtgccacgcg
     6601 gttgggaatg taattcagct ccgccatcgc cgcttccact ttttcccgcg ttttcgcaga
     6661 aacgtggctg gcctggttca ccacgcggga aacggtctga taagagacac cggcatactc
     6721 tgcgacatcg tataacgtta ctggtttcac attcaccacc ctgaattgac tctcttccgg
     6781 gcgctatcat gccataccgc gaaaggtttt gcgccattcg atggtgtccg ggatctcgac
     6841 gctctccctt atgcgactcc tgcattagga agcagcccag tagtaggttg aggccgttga
     6901 gcaccgccgc cgcaaggaat ggtgcat
//
